Addgene plasmid #207906: pAM767
Purpose: Level 0 for E1 module (5' CTGC-3' CCAT)
Depositing lab: Alexis Maizel. Depositing organization: Universitaet Heidelberg. Publication: GreenGate 2.0: Backwards compatible addons for assembly of complex transcriptional units and their stacking with GreenGate. Piepers M, Erbstein K, Reyes-Hernandez J, Song C, Tessi T, Petrasiunaite V, Faerber N, Distel K, Maizel A. PLoS One. 2023 Sep 8;18(9):e0290097. doi: 10.1371/journal.pone.0290097. eCollection 2023. PubMed 37682951.
Backbone
  Vector backbone: pUC19
  Vector type: Synthetic Biology
Growth in bacteria
  Bacterial resistance: Ampicillin, 100 μg/mL
  Growth temperature: 37°C
  Growth strain: DH5alpha
  Copy number: High Copy
Gene/Insert
  Gene/Insert name: dummy 20nt sequence
  Species: Synthetic
  Cloning method: Restriction Enzyme; 5′ cloning site Unknown (unknown if destroyed)
Terms and licenses: Academic/Nonprofit Terms; Industry Terms: Not Available to Industry
How to cite: pAM767 was a gift from Alexis Maizel (Addgene plasmid # 207906 ; http://n2t.net/addgene:207906 ; RRID:Addgene_207906)
