[The description below was written by a language model from this plasmid's Addgene catalogue record and pLannotate feature annotations shown in this document.]
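Description:
pAM767 is a small (about 2.7 kb) Level 0 entry plasmid from the GreenGate 2.0 toolkit, an extension of the GreenGate Golden Gate-style cloning system used to assemble complex transcriptional units and stack them. It is built on a pUC19 backbone and is classed as a synthetic biology vector for propagation in E. coli. Maintenance relies on the high-copy ColE1/pUC-type origin, and selection on the β-lactamase gene (AmpR), driven by its own bla promoter, which confers ampicillin resistance.

The payload is a synthetic 20-nucleotide dummy sequence that occupies the "E1" module position, defined by the 5' CTGC and 3' CCAT assembly overhangs given in the record. In a modular assembly scheme of this kind, each Level 0 plasmid donates a part flanked by fixed four-base overhangs that dictate its order in the final construct. A dummy module therefore serves as a neutral placeholder, filling the E1 slot so that neighbouring modules can still ligate when no functional part is wanted there. The dummy itself is too short to be annotated, but it presumably lies in the roughly 60 bp gap between the outward-reading SP6 promoter and the opposing T7 promoter, which flank the cloning region and provide convenient sequencing primer sites. The record does not name the type IIS enzyme used to release the module, and the cloning sites are listed as unknown.

The remaining annotations are backbone remnants with no designed role: the CAP binding site, lac promoter and lac operator upstream of the insert region, a lacZα fragment downstream, and short fragments of lacI, bom and rop.
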