Features (pLannotate 1.2.2; 12 found; start..end, strand, type, name):
     96..200     +  promoter       AmpR promoter: bla
    201..1061    +  CDS            AmpR: β-lactamase; bla; confers resistance to ampicillin, carbenicillin, and related antibiotics
   1232..1820    +  rep_origin     ori: high-copy-number ColE1/pMB1/pBR322/pUC origin of replication
   2003..2095    +  CDS            lacI (fragment): lac repressor; lacI; The lac repressor binds to the lac operator to inhibit transcription in E. coli. This inhibition can be relieved by adding lactose or isopropyl-β-D-thiogalactopyranoside (IPTG).
   2108..2129    +  protein_bind   CAP binding site: CAP binding activates transcription in the presence of cAMP. E. coli catabolite activator protein
   2144..2174    +  promoter       lac promoter: promoter for the E. coli lac operon
   2182..2198    +  protein_bind   lac operator: The lac repressor binds to the lac operator to inhibit transcription in E. coli. This inhibition can be relieved by adding lactose or isopropyl-β-D-thiogalactopyranoside (IPTG). lac repressor encoded by lacI
   2212..2230    +  promoter       SP6 promoter: promoter for bacteriophage SP6 RNA polymerase
   2293..2311    -  promoter       T7 promoter: promoter for bacteriophage T7 RNA polymerase
   2313..2465    +  CDS            lacZα (fragment): LacZα fragment of β-galactosidase; lacZ fragment
   2471..2570    -  misc_feature   bom (fragment): basis of mobility region from pBR322
   2672..1       -  CDS            rop (fragment) (across the origin): Rop protein, which maintains plasmids at low copy number; rop
>Addgene plasmid #207906 | pAM767 | addgene full sequence | sequence record 413927 | Addgene NGS Result
GACGAAAGGGCCTCGTGATACGCCTATTTTTATAGGTTAATGTCATGATAATAATGGTTTCTTAGACGTC
AGGTGGCACTTTTCGGGGAAATGTGCGCGGAACCCCTATTTGTTTATTTTTCTAAATACATTCAAATATG
TATCCGCTCATGAGACAATAACCCTGATAAATGCTTCAATAATATTGAAAAAGGAAGAGTATGAGTATTC
AACATTTCCGTGTCGCCCTTATTCCCTTTTTTGCGGCATTTTGCCTTCCTGTTTTTGCTCACCCAGAAAC
GCTGGTGAAAGTAAAAGATGCTGAAGATCAGTTGGGTGCACGAGTGGGTTACATCGAACTGGATCTCAAC
AGCGGTAAGATCCTTGAGAGTTTTCGCCCCGAAGAACGTTTTCCAATGATGAGCACTTTTAAAGTTCTGC
TATGTGGCGCGGTATTATCCCGTATTGACGCCGGGCAAGAGCAACTCGGTCGCCGCATACACTATTCTCA
GAATGACTTGGTTGAGTACTCACCAGTCACAGAAAAGCATCTTACGGATGGCATGACAGTAAGAGAATTA
TGCAGTGCTGCCATAACCATGAGTGATAACACTGCGGCCAACTTACTTCTGACAACGATCGGAGGACCGA
AGGAGCTAACCGCTTTTTTGCACAACATGGGGGATCATGTAACTCGCCTTGATCGTTGGGAACCGGAGCT
GAATGAAGCCATACCAAACGACGAGCGTGACACCACGATGCCTGTAGCAATGGCAACAACGTTGCGCAAA
CTATTAACTGGCGAACTACTTACTCTAGCTTCCCGGCAACAATTAATAGACTGGATGGAGGCGGATAAAG
TTGCAGGACCACTTCTGCGCTCGGCCCTTCCGGCTGGCTGGTTTATTGCTGATAAATCTGGAGCCGGTGA
GCGTGGCTCTCGAGGTATCATTGCAGCACTGGGGCCAGATGGTAAGCCCTCCCGTATCGTAGTTATCTAC
ACGACGGGGAGTCAGGCAACTATGGATGAACGAAATAGACAGATCGCTGAGATAGGTGCCTCACTGATTA
AGCATTGGTAACTGTCAGACCAAGTTTACTCATATATACTTTAGATTGATTTAAAACTTCATTTTTAATT
TAAAAGGATCTAGGTGAAGATCCTTTTTGATAATCTCATGACCAAAATCCCTTAACGTGAGTTTTCGTTC
CACTGAGCGTCAGACCCCGTAGAAAAGATCAAAGGATCTTCTTGAGATCCTTTTTTTCTGCGCGTAATCT
GCTGCTTGCAAACAAAAAAACCACCGCTACCAGCGGTGGTTTGTTTGCCGGATCAAGAGCTACCAACTCT
TTTTCCGAAGGTAACTGGCTTCAGCAGAGCGCAGATACCAAATACTGTTCTTCTAGTGTAGCCGTAGTTA
GGCCACCACTTCAAGAACTCTGTAGCACCGCCTACATACCTCGCTCTGCTAATCCTGTTACCAGTGGCTG
CTGCCAGTGGCGATAAGTCGTGTCTTACCGGGTTGGACTCAAGACGATAGTTACCGGATAAGGCGCAGCG
GTCGGGCTGAACGGGGGGTTCGTGCACACAGCCCAGCTTGGAGCGAACGACCTACACCGAACTGAGATAC
CTACAGCGTGAGCTATGAGAAAGCGCCACGCTTCCCGAAGGGAGAAAGGCGGACAGGTATCCGGTAAGCG
GCAGGGTCGGAACAGGAGAGCGCACGAGGGAGCTTCCAGGGGGAAACGCCTGGTATCTTTATAGTCCTGT
CGGGTTTCGCCACCTCTGACTTGAGCGTCGATTTTTGTGATGCTCGTCAGGGGGGCGGAGCCTATGGAAA
AACGCCAGCAACGCGGCCTTTTTACGGTTCCTGGCCTTTTGCTGGCCTTTTGCTCACATGTTCTTTCCTG
CGTTATCCCCTGATTCTGTGGATAACCGTATTACCGCCTTTGAGTGAGCTGATACCGCTCGCCGCAGCCG
AACGACCGAGCGCAGCGAGTCAGTGAGCGAGGAAGCGGAAGAGCGCCCAATACGCAAACCGCCTCTCCCC
GCGCGTTGGCCGATTCATTAATGCAGCTGGCACGACAGGTTTCCCGACTGGAAAGCGGGCAGTGAGCGCA
ACGCAATTAATGTGAGTTAGCTCACTCATTAGGCACCCCAGGCTTTACACTTTATGCTTCCGGCTCGTAT
GTTGTGTGGAATTGTGAGCGGATAACAATTTCACACGAGCTATTTAGGTGACACTATAGAAGTGAAGCTT
GGTCTCACTGCCCTACCAAATCTCCTTAGTGCCATTGAGACCGAATTCTCGCCCTATAGTGAGTCGTATT
ACCTGGCCGTCGTTTTACAACGTCGTGACTGGGAAAACCCTGGCGTTACCCAACTTAATCGCCTTGCAGC
ACATCCCCCTTTCGCCAGCTGGCGTAATAGCGAAGAGGCCCGCACCGATCGCCCTTCCCAACAGTTGCGC
AGCCTGAATGGCGAATGGCGCCTGATGCGGTATTTTCTCCTTACGCATCTGTGCGGTATTTCACACCGCA
TATGGTGCACTCTCAGTACAATCTGCTCTGATGCCGCATAGTTAAGCCAGCCCCGACACCCGCCAACACC
CGCTGACGCGCCCTGACGGGCTTGTCTGCTCCCGGCATCCGCTTACAGACAAGCTGTGACCGTCTCCGGG
AGCTGCATGTGTCAGAGGTTTTCACCGTCATCACCGAAACGCGCGA
